Addgene plasmid #65883: psicheck_SRM1_3UTR
Purpose: Luciferase assay vector, assessing regulation of SRM1 3' UTR
Depositing lab: Thomas Tuschl. Depositing organization: Rockefeller University.
Backbone
  Vector backbone: psiCHECK-2
  Backbone manufacturer: Promega, modified by the Tuschl lab
  Backbone size w/o insert (bp): 6249
  Modifications to backbone: DEST-LR: includes LR clonase sites to introduce insert
  Vector type: Mammalian Expression
Growth in bacteria
  Bacterial resistance: Ampicillin, 100 μg/mL
  Growth temperature: 37°C
  Growth strain: DH5alpha
  Copy number: Unknown
Gene/Insert
  Gene/Insert name: SRM1
  Species: H. sapiens (human)
  Cloning method: Gateway Cloning
  Sequencing primers: 5′ T7 EEV
Terms and licenses: Academic/Nonprofit Terms; Industry Terms: Not Available to Industry
Depositor comments: LR recombinase reaction from Addgene plasmid 65866
How to cite: psicheck_SRM1_3UTR was a gift from Thomas Tuschl (Addgene plasmid # 65883 ; http://n2t.net/addgene:65883 ; RRID:Addgene_65883)
