[The description below was written by a language model from this plasmid's Addgene catalogue record.]
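Description:
psicheck_SRM1_3UTR is a mammalian expression reporter plasmid for dual-luciferase assays, built on Promega's psiCHECK-2 backbone that the depositing lab converted into a Gateway destination vector (a "DEST-LR" version carrying LR clonase recombination sites). The backbone is listed as 6249 bp without insert. The plasmid is propagated in E. coli under ampicillin selection; its copy number is recorded as unknown, and no feature table accompanies the record, so the origin of replication and exact element positions cannot be confirmed from the information given.

The insert is the 3' untranslated region of human SRM1, transferred by an LR recombination reaction from a corresponding entry clone in the same deposited collection. The insert size and the precise boundaries of the UTR fragment are not stated. In the standard psiCHECK-2 design, the sequence of interest sits downstream of the Renilla luciferase coding region, so that it becomes part of the 3' UTR of the Renilla transcript, while a separately expressed firefly luciferase on the same plasmid serves as an internal normalisation control. Elements in the cloned UTR that alter mRNA stability or translation, such as microRNA target sites or binding sites for RNA-binding proteins, therefore change the Renilla signal relative to firefly. The record does not list the promoters, but it does note a T7-region sequencing primer for reading into the insert.

The stated purpose is to assess regulation conferred by the SRM1 3' UTR in luciferase assays, typically after transfection into cultured mammalian cells and often alongside perturbation of a candidate post-transcriptional regulator.
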