>Addgene plasmid #65883 | psicheck_SRM1_3UTR | addgene partial sequence | sequence record 117746 | SV40pro-F2 5'-CCCCATGGCTGACTAATTTTT-3'
TAGTGAGGAGGCTTTTTTGGAGGCCTAGGCTTTTGCAAAAAGCTTGATTCTTCTGACACAACAGTCTCGA
ACTTAAGCTGCAGAAGTTGGTCGTGAGGCACTGGGCAGGTAAGTATCAAGGTTACAAGACAGGTTTAAGG
AGACCAATAGAAACTGGGCTTGTCGAGACAGAGAAGACTCTTGCGTTTCTGATAGGCACCTATTGGTCTT
ACTGACATCCACTTTGCCTTTCTCTCCACAGGTGTCCACTCCCAGTTCAATTACAGCTCTTAAGGCTAGA
GTACTTAATACGACTCACTATAGGCTAGCCACCATGGCTTCCAAGGTGTACGACCCCGAGCAACGCAAAC
GCATGATCACTGGGCCTCAGTGGTGGGCTCGCTGCAAGCAAATGAACGTGCTGGACTCCTTCATCAACTA
CTATGATTCCGAGAAGCACGCCGAGAACGCCGTGATTTTTCTGCATGGTAACGCTGCCTCCAGCTACCTG
TGGAGGCACGTCGTGCCTCACATCGAGCCCGTGGCTAGATGCATCATCCCTGATCTGATCGGAATGGGTA
AGTCCGGCAAGAGCGGGAATGGCTCATATCGCCTCCTGGATCACTACAAGTACCTCACCGCTTGGTTCGA
GCTGCTGAACCTTCCAAAGAAAATCATCTTTGTGGGCCACGACTGGGGGGCTTGTCTGGCCTTTCACTAC
TCCTACGAGCACC
