>Addgene plasmid #65883 | psicheck_SRM1_3UTR | addgene partial sequence | sequence record 117747 | psiCHECK2-R 5'-CGAGGTCCGAAGACTCATTT-3'
TAAAGATATTTTATTGCGGCCAGCGGCCGCTCTAGGTTTAAACCAACCACTTTGTACAAGAAAGCTGGGT
GGCTATAAATACACGTGTTTGGTGAGTGAGGGGCAACAGAAGGCAGAGAGATGGCGCTGTACACAGCTGG
TATAGGCTTGGAGGTGGAACGCCAGAGAGACAGACACACAGACAGTCCGCCCAGCAGGGCAGGCCGGGCA
GCATTCTGGGGCTTGTAACACTTGGTTGGTGGGCGAGAGCCAGCAGGAGGTCCGGCCCGGGGCTGGAGGG
GCCGAGGCACCCCGCAGGCTCCAAGGTCCGAGGTCCTGGGTGGCATCAGTGGTGGCGCCTGGGCGAAGCC
TGCTTTTTTGTACAAACTTGTTGATCTAGAAGCCTCGAGCGATCGCCTAGAATTACTGCTCGTTCTTCAG
CACGCGCTCCACGAAGCTCTTGATGTACTTACCCATTTCATCTGGAGCGTCCTCCTGGCTGAAGTGGAGG
CCCTTCACCTTCACGAACTCGGTGTTAGGGAACTTCTTAGCTCCCTCGACAATAGCGTTGGAAAAGAACC
CAGGGTCGGACTCGATGAACATCTTAGGCAGATCGTCGCTGGCCCGAAGGTAGGCGTTGTAGTTGCGGAC
AATCTGGACGACGTCGGGCTTGCCTCCCTTAACGAGAGGGATCTCGCGAGGCCAGGAGAGGGTAGGCCGT
CTAACCTCGCCCTTCTCCTTGAATGGCTCC
